Addgene plasmid #216346: Mito-FAST-IRES-iRFP670
Purpose: For testing localization of pFAST and iRFP670 proteins to mitochondria
Depositing lab: Alison Tebo. Depositing organization: HHMI, Janelia Research Campus.
Backbone
  Vector backbone: Addgene #70113
  Backbone size w/o insert (bp): 3767
  Vector type: Mammalian Expression
Growth in bacteria
  Bacterial resistance: Kanamycin, 50 μg/mL
  Growth temperature: 37°C
  Growth strain: DH5alpha
  Copy number: High Copy
Gene/Insert
  Gene/Insert name: Cox8_pFAST-IRES-Tomm20_iRFP670
  Species: pFAST derived from photoactive yellow protein (PYP) from H. Halophila; iRPF670 derived from Rhodopseudomonas palustris CGA009
  Insert size (bp): 2584
  Mutation: n/a
  Promoter: CMV
  Tag / fusion protein: myc for FAST and iRF670 proteins (C terminal on insert)
  Cloning method: Gibson Cloning
Terms and licenses: Academic/Nonprofit Terms; Industry Terms: Not Available to Industry
Depositor comments: SV40 promoter partial
How to cite: Mito-FAST-IRES-iRFP670 was a gift from Alison Tebo (Addgene plasmid # 216346 ; http://n2t.net/addgene:216346 ; RRID:Addgene_216346)
