[The description below was written by a language model from this plasmid's Addgene catalogue record and pLannotate feature annotations shown in this document.]
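Description:
Mito-FAST-IRES-iRFP670 is a 6,351 bp mammalian expression plasmid built by Gibson cloning into a roughly 3.8 kb backbone. It is maintained in E. coli at high copy through a ColE1/pUC-type origin and selected with kanamycin. The Tn5 NeoR/KanR gene is preceded by a bacterial AmpR (bla) promoter and an SV40 early promoter and is followed by the HSV TK polyadenylation signal. This arrangement normally also allows G418 selection in mammalian cells, but the depositor notes that the SV40 promoter is partial, so that use should not be assumed. An f1 origin is also present. Short ble and bGH poly(A) fragments appear in the annotation, apparently as backbone remnants.

The payload is a single bicistronic transcript driven by the CMV immediate early enhancer and promoter and terminated by the SV40 poly(A) signal. The first cistron fuses the human COX8 mitochondrial presequence, which directs import into the matrix, to pFAST. pFAST is a small tag derived from the photoactive yellow protein of Halorhodospira halophila that becomes fluorescent only on binding a cell-permeant fluorogen; the annotation software labels it as the related Y-FAST. A Myc epitope follows, along with a partial match to FLAG that the catalogue entry does not mention. An EMCV IRES then allows cap-independent translation of the second cistron. This encodes human TOMM20, an outer mitochondrial membrane receptor, fused to the biliverdin-dependent near-infrared protein iRFP670 from Rhodopseudomonas palustris, also with a C-terminal Myc tag. The stated purpose is to test mitochondrial localization of the pFAST and iRFP670 fusions. The two spectrally distinct reporters can be compared in the same transfected cell, and the Myc tags allow antibody detection.
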