Features (pLannotate 1.2.2; 19 found; start..end, strand, type, name):
    122..916     +  CDS            NeoR/KanR: aminoglycoside phosphotransferase from Tn5; aph(3')-II (or nptII); confers resistance to neomycin, kanamycin, and G418 (Geneticin®)
    937..1089    +  CDS            ble (fragment): BLE_KLEPN - Experimental evidence at protein level: Swiss-Prot protein existence level 1. Binding protein with a strong affinity to the bleomycin family of antibiotics. Binds to CL990; an antimitotic-antibiotic compound. From Klebsiella pneumoniae.
   1148..1195    +  polyA_signal   HSV TK poly(A) signal: herpes simplex virus thymidine kinase polyadenylation signal (Cole and Stacy, 1985)
   1286..1302    -  polyA_signal   bGH poly(A) signal (fragment): bovine growth hormone polyadenylation signal
   1524..2112    +  rep_origin     ori: high-copy-number ColE1/pMB1/pBR322/pUC origin of replication
   2287..2590    +  enhancer       CMV enhancer: human cytomegalovirus immediate early enhancer
   2591..2794    +  promoter       CMV promoter: human cytomegalovirus (CMV) immediate early promoter
   2823..2897    +  CDS            COX8 presequence: mitochondrial presequence of human cytochrome c oxidase subunit VIII (Rizutto et al., 1989)
   2931..3305    +  CDS            Y-FAST: small protein tag, derived from photoactive yellow protein, that allows in vivo fluorescent labeling by addition of a cell-permeant fluorogen (Plamont et al., 2016)
   3315..3341    +  CDS            Myc (fragment): Myc (human c-Myc proto-oncogene) epitope tag
   3354..3374    +  CDS            FLAG (fragment): FLAG® epitope tag, followed by an enterokinase cleavage site
   3386..3972    +  misc_feature   IRES2: internal ribosome entry site (IRES) of the encephalomyocarditis virus (EMCV)
   3973..4407    +  CDS            TOMM20: TOM20_HUMAN - Also known as KIAA0016. Experimental evidence at protein level: Swiss-Prot protein existence level 1. Central component of the receptor complex responsible for the recognition and translocation of cytosolically synthesized mitochondrial preproteins. Together with TOM22 functions as the transit peptide receptor at the surface of the mitochondrion outer membrane and facilitates the movement of preproteins into the TOM40 translocation pore (By similarity). Required for the translocation across the mitochondrial outer membrane of cytochrome P450 monooxygenases. From Homo sapiens (Hum
   4438..5367    +  CDS            iRFP670: iRFP670 is a basic (constitutively fluorescent) near ir fluorescent protein published in 2013, derived from Rhodopseudomonas palustris CGA009. It has low acid sensitivity. It requires the cofactor biliverdin for fluorescence.
   5377..5403    +  CDS            Myc (fragment): Myc (human c-Myc proto-oncogene) epitope tag
   5437..5558    +  polyA_signal   SV40 poly(A) signal: SV40 polyadenylation signal
   5592..6020    -  rep_origin     f1 ori (sequence partly withheld): f1 bacteriophage origin of replication; arrow indicates direction of (+) strand synthesis
   6047..6151    +  promoter       AmpR promoter: bla
   6220..79      +  promoter       SV40 promoter (across the origin): SV40 early promoter
>Addgene plasmid #216346 | Mito-FAST-IRES-iRFP670 | addgene full sequence | sequence record 427397 | Addgene NGS Result
ATTTATGCAGAGGCCGAGGCCGCCTCGGCCTCTGAGCTATTCCAGAAGTAGTGAGGAGGCTTTTTTGGAG
GCCTAGGCTTTTGCAAAGATCGATCAAGAGACAGGATGAGGATCGTTTCGCATGATTGAACAAGATGGAT
TGCACGCAGGTTCTCCGGCCGCTTGGGTGGAGAGGCTATTCGGCTATGACTGGGCACAACAGACAATCGG
CTGCTCTGATGCCGCCGTGTTCCGGCTGTCAGCGCAGGGGCGCCCGGTTCTTTTTGTCAAGACCGACCTG
TCCGGTGCCCTGAATGAACTGCAAGACGAGGCAGCGCGGCTATCGTGGCTGGCCACGACGGGCGTTCCTT
GCGCAGCTGTGCTCGACGTTGTCACTGAAGCGGGAAGGGACTGGCTGCTATTGGGCGAAGTGCCGGGGCA
GGATCTCCTGTCATCTCACCTTGCTCCTGCCGAGAAAGTATCCATCATGGCTGATGCAATGCGGCGGCTG
CATACGCTTGATCCGGCTACCTGCCCATTCGACCACCAAGCGAAACATCGCATCGAGCGAGCACGTACTC
GGATGGAAGCCGGTCTTGTCGATCAGGATGATCTGGACGAAGAGCATCAGGGGCTCGCGCCAGCCGAACT
GTTCGCCAGGCTCAAGGCGAGCATGCCCGACGGCGAGGATCTCGTCGTGACCCATGGCGATGCCTGCTTG
CCGAATATCATGGTGGAAAATGGCCGCTTTTCTGGATTCATCGACTGTGGCCGGCTGGGTGTGGCGGACC
GCTATCAGGACATAGCGTTGGCTACCCGTGATATTGCTGAAGAGCTTGGCGGCGAATGGGCTGACCGCTT
CCTCGTGCTTTACGGTATCGCCGCTCCCGATTCGCAGCGCATCGCCTTCTATCGCCTTCTTGACGAGTTC
TTCTGAGCGGGACTCTGGGGTTCGAAATGACCGACCAAGCGACGCCCAACCTGCCATCACGAGATTTCGA
TTCCACCGCCGCCTTCTATGAAAGGTTGGGCTTCGGAATCGTTTTCCGGGACGCCGGCTGGATGATCCTC
CAGCGCGGGGATCTCATGCTGGAGTTCTTCGCCCACCCTAGGGGGAGGCTAACTGAAACACGGAAGGAGA
CAATACCGGAAGGAACCCGCGCTATGACGGCAATAAAAAGACAGAATAAAACGCACGGTGTTGGGTCGTT
TGTTCATAAACGCGGGGTTCGGTCCCAGGGCTGGCACTCTGTCGATACCCCACCGAGACCCCATTGGGGC
CAATACGCCCGCGTTTCTTCCTTTTCCCCACCCCACCCCCCAAGTTCGGGTGAAGGCCCAGGGCTCGCAG
CCAACGTCGGGGCGGCAGGCCCTGCCATAGCCTCAGGTTACTCATATATACTTTAGATTGATTTAAAACT
TCATTTTTAATTTAAAAGGATCTAGGTGAAGATCCTTTTTGATAATCTCATGACCAAAATCCCTTAACGT
GAGTTTTCGTTCCACTGAGCGTCAGACCCCGTAGAAAAGATCAAAGGATCTTCTTGAGATCCTTTTTTTC
TGCGCGTAATCTGCTGCTTGCAAACAAAAAAACCACCGCTACCAGCGGTGGTTTGTTTGCCGGATCAAGA
GCTACCAACTCTTTTTCCGAAGGTAACTGGCTTCAGCAGAGCGCAGATACCAAATACTGTTCTTCTAGTG
TAGCCGTAGTTAGGCCACCACTTCAAGAACTCTGTAGCACCGCCTACATACCTCGCTCTGCTAATCCTGT
TACCAGTGGCTGCTGCCAGTGGCGATAAGTCGTGTCTTACCGGGTTGGACTCAAGACGATAGTTACCGGA
TAAGGCGCAGCGGTCGGGCTGAACGGGGGGTTCGTGCACACAGCCCAGCTTGGAGCGAACGACCTACACC
GAACTGAGATACCTACAGCGTGAGCTATGAGAAAGCGCCACGCTTCCCGAAGGGAGAAAGGCGGACAGGT
ATCCGGTAAGCGGCAGGGTCGGAACAGGAGAGCGCACGAGGGAGCTTCCAGGGGGAAACGCCTGGTATCT
TTATAGTCCTGTCGGGTTTCGCCACCTCTGACTTGAGCGTCGATTTTTGTGATGCTCGTCAGGGGGGCGG
AGCCTATGGAAAAACGCCAGCAACGCGGCCTTTTTACGGTTCCTGGCCTTTTGCTGGCCTTTTGCTCACA
TGTTCTTTCCTGCGTTATCCCCTGATTCTGTGGATAACCGTATTACCGCCATGCATTAGTTATTAATAGT
AATCAATTACGGGGTCATTAGTTCATAGCCCATATATGGAGTTCCGCGTTACATAACTTACGGTAAATGG
CCCGCCTGGCTGACCGCCCAACGACCCCCGCCCATTGACGTCAATAATGACGTATGTTCCCATAGTAACG
CCAATAGGGACTTTCCATTGACGTCAATGGGTGGAGTATTTACGGTAAACTGCCCACTTGGCAGTACATC
AAGTGTATCATATGCCAAGTACGCCCCCTATTGACGTCAATGACGGTAAATGGCCCGCCTGGCATTATGC
CCAGTACATGACCTTATGGGACTTTCCTACTTGGCAGTACATCTACGTATTAGTCATCGCTATTACCATG
GTGATGCGGTTTTGGCAGTACATCAATGGGCGTGGATAGCGGTTTGACTCACGGGGATTTCCAAGTCTCC
ACCCCATTGACGTCAATGGGAGTTTGTTTTGGCACCAAAATCAACGGGACTTTCCAAAATGTCGTAACAA
CTCCGCCCCATTGACGCAAATGGGCGGTAGGCGTGTACGGTGGGAGGTCTATATAAGCAGAGCTGGTTTA
GTGAACCGTCAGATCCGCTAGCATGTCCGTCCTGACGCCGCTGCTGCTGCGGGGCTTGACAGGCTCGGCC
CGGCGGCTCCCAGTGCCGCGCGCCAAGATCCATTCGTTGGGGGATCCACCGGTCGCCACCATGGAGCATG
TTGCCTTTGGCAGTGAGGACATCGAGAACACTCTGGCCAATATGGACGACGAACAACTGGATAGGTTGGC
CTTTGGCGTAATTCAGCTCGATGGTGACGGGAATATCCTGCTGTACAATGCTGCTGAAGGGGACATCACT
GGCAGAGATCCCAAACAGGTGATTGGGAAGAACTTCTTCAAGGATGTTGCACCTGGAACGGATACTCCCG
AGTTTTACGGCAAATTCAAGGAAGGCGCAGCGTCAGGGAATCTGAACACCATGTTCGAATGGACGATACC
GACAAGCAGGGGACCAACCAAGGTCAAGGTGCACTTGAAGAAAGCCCTTTCCGGTGACAGATATTGGGTC
TTTGTGAAACGGGTGGGATCCGAACAAAAGCTTATTTCTGAAGAGGACTTGTAACTCGAGGACTACAAGG
ACGACGACGACAAGCCCGGGATCCGCCCCTCTCCCTCCCCCCCCCCTAACGTTACTGGCCGAAGCCGCTT
GGAATAAGGCCGGTGTGCGTTTGTCTATATGTTATTTTCCACCATATTGCCGTCTTTTGGCAATGTGAGG
GCCCGGAAACCTGGCCCTGTCTTCTTGACGAGCATTCCTAGGGGTCTTTCCCCTCTCGCCAAAGGAATGC
AAGGTCTGTTGAATGTCGTGAAGGAAGCAGTTCCTCTGGAAGCTTCTTGAAGACAAACAACGTCTGTAGC
GACCCTTTGCAGGCAGCGGAACCCCCCACCTGGCGACAGGTGCCTCTGCGGCCAAAAGCCACGTGTATAA
GATACACCTGCAAAGGCGGCACAACCCCAGTGCCACGTTGTGAGTTGGATAGTTGTGGAAAGAGTCAAAT
GGCTCTCCTCAAGCGTATTCAACAAGGGGCTGAAGGATGCCCAGAAGGTACCCCATTGTATGGGATCTGA
TCTGGGGCCTCGGTACACATGCTTTACATGTGTTTAGTCGAGGTTAAAAAAACGTCTAGGCCCCCCGAAC
CACGGGGACGTGGTTTTCCTTTGAAAAACACGATGATAATATGGCCACAACCATGGTGGGTCGGAACAGC
GCCATCGCCGCCGGTGTATGCGGGGCCCTTTTCATTGGGTACTGCATCTACTTCGACCGCAAAAGACGAA
GTGACCCCAACTTCAAGAACAGGCTTCGAGAACGAAGAAAGAAACAGAAGCTTGCCAAGGAGAGAGCTGG
GCTTTCCAAGTTACCTGACCTTAAAGATGCTGAAGCTGTTCAGAAGTTCTTCCTTGAAGAAATACAGCTT
GGTGAAGAGTTACTAGCTCAAGGTGAATATGAGAAGGGCGTAGACCATCTGACAAATGCAATTGCTGTGT
GTGGACAGCCACAGCAGTTACTGCAGGTCTTACAGCAAACTCTTCCACCACCAGTGTTCCAGATGCTTCT
GACTAAGCTCCCAACAATTAGTCAGAGAATTGTAAGTGCTCAGAGCTTGGCTGAAGATGATGTGGAAGGC
GGTAGCGGGGATCCACCGGTCGCTACTGCGCGTAAGGTCGATCTCACCTCCTGCGATCGCGAGCCGATCC
ACATCCCCGGCAGCATTCAGCCGTGCGGCTGCCTGCTAGCCTGCGACGCGCAGGCGGTGCGGATCACGCG
CATTACGGAAAATGCCGGCGCGTTCTTTGGACGCGAAACTCCGCGGGTCGGTGAGCTACTCGCCGATTAC
TTCGGCGAGACCGAAGCCCATGCGCTGCGCAACGCACTGGCGCAGTCCTCCGATCCAAAGCGACCGGCGC
TGATCTTCGGTTGGCGCGACGGCCTGACCGGCCGCACCTTCGACATCTCACTGCATCGCCATGACGGTAC
ATCGATCATCGAGTTCGAGCCTGCGGCGGCCGAACAGGCCGACAATCCGCTGCGGCTGACGCGGCAGATC
ATCGCGCGCACCAAAGAACTGAAGTCGCTCGAAGAGATGGCCGCACGGGTGCCGCGCTATCTGCAGGCGA
TGCTCGGCTATCACCGCGTGATGTTGTACCGCTTCGCGGACGACGGCTCCGGGATGGTGATCGGCGAGGC
GAAGCGCAGCGACCTCGAGAGCTTTCTCGGTCAGCACTTTCCGGCGTCGCTGGTCCCGCAGCAGGCGCGG
CTACTGTACTTGAAGAACGCGATCCGCGTGGTCTCGGATTCGCGCGGCATCAGCAGCCGGATCGTGCCCG
AGCACGACGCCTCCGGCGCCGCGCTCGATCTGTCGTTCGCGCACCTGCGCAGCATCTCGCCCTGCCATCT
CGAATTTCTGCGGAACATGGGCGTCAGCGCCTCGATGTCGCTGTCGATCATCATTGACGGCACGCTATGG
GGATTGATCATCTGTCATCATTACGAGCCGCGTGCCGTGCCGATGGCGCAGCGCGTCGCGGCCGAAATGT
TCGCCGACTTCTTATCGCTGCACTTCACCGCCGCCCACCACCAACGCGGATCCGAACAAAAGCTTATTTC
TGAAGAGGACTTGTGATTAATTAAGCAAGGGCGAATTGTTGTTGTTAACTTGTTTATTGCAGCTTATAAT
GGTTACAAATAAAGCAATAGCATCACAAATTTCACAAATAAAGCATTTTTTTCACTGCATTCTAGTTGTG
GTTTGTCCAAACTCATCAATGTATCTTAAGGCGTAAATTGTAAGCGTTAATATTTTGTTAAAATTCGCGT
TAAATTTTTGTTAAATCAGCTCATTTTTTAACCAATAGGCCGAAATCGGCAAAATCCCTTATAAATCAAA
AGAATAGACCGAGATAGGGT
[37 nt withheld, positions 5691-5727]
AAAGAACGTGGACTCCAACGTCAAAGG
[49 nt withheld, positions 5755-5803]
T
[91 nt withheld, positions 5805-5895]
G
[124 nt withheld, positions 5897-6020]
CAGGTGGCACTTTTCGGGGAAATGTGCGCGGAACCCCTATTTGTTTATTTTTCTAAATACATTCAAATAT
GTATCCGCTCATGAGACAATAACCCTGATAAATGCTTCAATAATATTGAAAAAGGAAGAGTCCTGAGGCG
GAAAGAACCAGCTGTGGAATGTGTGTCAGTTAGGGTGTGGAAAGTCCCCAGGCTCCCCAGCAGGCAGAAG
TATGCAAAGCATGCATCTCAATTAGTCAGCAACCATAGTCCCGCCCCTAACTCCGCCCATCCCGCCCCTA
ACTCCGCCCAGTTCCGCCCATTCTCCGCCCCATGGCTGACTAATTTTTTTT
